Addgene plasmid #206435: pAc5.1-EGFP-Vasa open (K295N) (RR228)
Purpose: Vasa expression in Schneider cells for imaging
Depositing lab: Mandy Jeske. Depositing organization: Universitaet Heidelberg. Publication: ReLo is a simple and rapid colocalization assay to identify and characterize direct protein-protein interactions. Salgania HK, Metz J, Jeske M. Nat Commun. 2024 Apr 3;15(1):2875. doi: 10.1038/s41467-024-47233-4. PubMed 38570497.
Backbone
  Vector backbone: T5-pAc5.1 EGFP-EcoRV
  Vector type: Insect Expression
Growth in bacteria
  Bacterial resistance: Ampicillin, 100 μg/mL
  Growth temperature: 37°C
  Growth strain: DH5alpha
  Copy number: High Copy
Gene/Insert
  Gene/Insert name: Vasa
  Species: D. melanogaster (fly)
  Mutation: K282N
  Entrez Gene: vas (a.k.a. Dmel_CG46283, BG:DS00929.14, CG3506, CG43081, CG46283, DmRH25, Dmel\CG46283, Dmel_CG33678, Dmel_CG3506, Dmel_CG43081, EP(2)0812, VAS, VASA, Vas, Vasa, cgt, fs(2)ltoRJ36)
  Tag / fusion protein: EGFP (N terminal on insert)
  Cloning method: Restriction Enzyme; 5′ cloning site Unknown (unknown if destroyed)
Terms and licenses: Academic/Nonprofit Terms; Industry Terms: Not Available to Industry
Depositor comments: Please visit https://www.biorxiv.org/content/10.1101/2022.03.04.482790v2 for bioRxiv preprint.
How to cite: pAc5.1-EGFP-Vasa open (K295N) (RR228) was a gift from Mandy Jeske (Addgene plasmid # 206435 ; http://n2t.net/addgene:206435 ; RRID:Addgene_206435)
