[The description below was written by a language model from this plasmid's Addgene catalogue record and pLannotate feature annotations shown in this document.]
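Description:
pAc5.1-EGFP-Vasa open (K295N) (RR228) is an insect expression plasmid built on a pAc5.1-derived backbone (T5-pAc5.1 EGFP-EcoRV) for producing a fluorescently tagged form of the Drosophila melanogaster germline DEAD-box helicase Vasa in Schneider cells. In bacteria it is maintained at high copy through a ColE1/pUC-type origin and selected with ampicillin via the β-lactamase gene and its native promoter. The annotated sequence is about 8 kb. The feature table also picks up short fragments of a tetracycline resistance gene and of SV40 large T antigen. These appear to be non-functional backbone remnants rather than working elements.

The expression cassette is driven by the strong, constitutive Drosophila actin 5C (Ac5) promoter. This is followed by an EGFP coding sequence placed directly upstream of the vas open reading frame, giving an N-terminal EGFP–Vasa fusion. An SV40 polyadenylation signal lies downstream of the cassette, although it is annotated on the opposite strand. A V5 epitope sequence from the parental vector lies downstream of the vas coding region, but the record does not say whether it is read in frame with the insert or preceded by a stop codon.

The insert carries a single lysine-to-asparagine substitution. The plasmid name gives it as K295N, whereas the catalogue mutation field lists K282N, and the record does not resolve this discrepancy. The name describes the variant as the "open" form, presumably referring to a helicase conformational state, though this is not explained further.

The stated purpose is imaging of Vasa in Schneider cells, and the associated publication describes a colocalization assay for detecting direct protein–protein interactions.
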