Features (pLannotate 1.2.2; 10 found; start..end, strand, type, name):
      8..2515    +  promoter       Ac5 promoter: Drosophila melanogaster actin 5C promoter
   2535..3251    +  CDS            EGFP: EGFP is a basic (constitutively fluorescent) green fluorescent protein published in 1996, derived from Aequorea victoria. It is reported to be a rapidly-maturing weak dimer with moderate acid sensitivity.
   3273..5216    +  CDS            vas: VASA1_DROME - Also known as vasa From Drosophila melanogaster (Fruit fly).
   5268..5309    +  CDS            V5 tag: epitope tag from simian virus 5
   5409..5543    -  polyA_signal   SV40 poly(A) signal: SV40 polyadenylation signal
   5566..5650    -  CDS            large T antigen (fragment): large T antigen from SV40 (simian virus 40)
   5651..6098    +  CDS            TcR (fragment): tetracycline efflux protein; tet; confers resistance to tetracycline
   6144..6732    -  rep_origin     ori: high-copy-number ColE1/pMB1/pBR322/pUC origin of replication
   6903..7763    -  CDS            AmpR: β-lactamase; bla; confers resistance to ampicillin, carbenicillin, and related antibiotics
   7764..7868    -  promoter       AmpR promoter: bla
>Addgene plasmid #206435 | pAc5.1-EGFP-Vasa open (K295N) (RR228) | addgene full sequence | sequence record 407099 | Addgene NGS Result
AAAAAATCATGAATGGCATCAACTCTGAATCAAATCTTTGCAGATGCACCTACTTCTCATTTCCACTGTC
ACATCATTTTTCCAGATCTCGCTGCCTGTTATGTGGCCCACAAACCAAGACACGTTTTATGGCCATTAAA
GCTGGCTGATCGTCGCCAAACACCAAATACATAATGAATATGTACACATTCGAGAAAGAAGCGATCAAAG
AAGCGTCTTCGGGCGGAGTAGGAGAATGCGGAGGAGAAGGAGAACGAGCTGATCTAGTATCTCTCCACAA
TCCAATGCCAACTGACCAACTGGCCATATTCGGAGCAATTTGAAGCCAATTTCCATCGCCTGGCGATCGC
TCCATTCTTGGCTATATGTTTTTCACCGTTACCCGGGGCCATTTTCAAAGACTCGTCGGCAAGATAAGAT
TGTGTCACTCGCTGTCTCTCTTCATTTGTCGAAGAATGCTGAGGAATTTCGCGATGACGTCGGCGAGTAT
TTTGAAGAATGAGAATAATTTGTATTTATACGAAAATCAGTTAGTGGAATTTTCTACAAAAACATGTTAT
CTATAGATAATTTTGTTGCAAAATATGTTGACTATGACAAAGATTGTATGTATATACCTTTAATGTATTC
TCATTTTCTTATGTATTTATAATGGCAATGATGATACTGATGATATTTTAAGATGATGCCAGACCAAAAG
GCTTGAATTTCTGCGTCTTTTGCCGAACGCAGTGCATGTGCAATTGTTGTTTTTTGGAATATTCAATTTT
CGGACTGTCCGCTTTGATTTCAGTTTCTTGGCTTATTCAAAAAGCAAAGTAAAGCCAAAAAAGCGAGATG
GCAATACCAAATGCGGCAAAACGGTAGTGGAAGGAAAGGGGTGCGGGGCAGCGGAAGGAAGGGTGGGGCG
GGGCGTGGCGGGGTCTGTGGCTGGGCGCGACGTCACCGACGTTGGAGCCACTCCTTTGACCATGTGTGCG
TGTGTGTATTATTCGTGTCTCGCCACTCGCCGGTTGTTTTTTTCTTTTTATGCTGCGCTCTCTCTAGCGC
CATCTCGCTTACGCATGCTCAACGCACCGCATGTTGCCGTTTCCTTTTATGCGTCATTTTGGCTCGAAAT
AGGCAATTATTTAAACAAAGATTAGTCAACGAAAACGCTAAAATAAATAAGTCTACAATATGGTTACTTA
TTGCCATGTGTGTGCAGCCAACGATAGCAACAAAAGCAACAACACAGGTGGCTTTCCCTCTTTCACTTTT
TGTTTGCAAGCCGCGTGCGAGCAAGACGGCACGACCGGCAAACGCAATTACGCTGACAAAGAGCAGACGA
AGTTTTGGCGAAAAACATCAAGGCGCCTGATACGAATGCATTTGCAATAACAATTGCGATATTTAATATT
GTTTATGAAGCTGTTTGACTTCAAAACACACAAAAAAAAAAATAAAACAAATTATTTGAAAGAGAATTAG
GAATCGGACGCTTATCGTTAGGGTAACAACAAGAAATGCTTACTGAGTCACAGCCTCTGGAAAACTGCCG
CAAGCCAGAGAGAGAGAAAAAGAGGGAGAGCAGCTTAGACCGCATGTGCTTGTGTGTGAGGCGTCTCTCT
CTTCGTCTCTGTTGCGCAAACGCATAGACTGCACTGAAAAAATCGATTACCTATTTTTTATGAATGAATA
TTTGCACTATTACTATTCAAAACTATTAAGATAGCAATCACATTCAATAGCCAAATACTATACCACCTGA
GCGATGCAACGAAATGATCAATTTGAGCAAAAATGCTGCATATTTAGGACGGCATCATTATAGAAATGCT
TCTTGCTGTGTACTTTTCTCTCGTCTGGCAGCTGTTTCGCCGTTATTGTTAAAACCGGCTTAAGTTAGGT
GTGTTTTCTACGACTAGTGAATGCCCTACTAGAAGATGTGTGTTGCACAAAATGTCCCTGGAATAACCAA
TTTGAAGTGCAGATAGCAGTAAACGTAAGCTAATATGAATATTATTTAACTGTAATGTTTTAATATCGCT
GGACATTACTAATAAACCCACTATAAACACATGTACATATGTATGTTTTGGCATACAATGAGTAGTTGGG
GAAAAAATGTGTAAAAGCACCGTGACCATCACAGCATAAAGATAACCAGCTGAAGTATCGAATATGAGTA
ACCCCCAAATTGAATCACATGCCGCAACTGATAGGACCCATGGAAGTACACTCTTCATGGCGATATACAA
GACACACACAAGCACGAACACCCAGTTGCGGAGGAAATTCTCCGTAAATGAAAACCCAATCGGCGAACAA
TTCATACCCATATATGGTAAAAGTTTTGAACGCGACTTGAGAGCGGAGAGCATTGCGGCTGATAAGGTTT
TAGCGCTAAGCGGGCTTTATAAAACGGGCTGCGGGACCAGTTTTCATATCACTACCGTTTGAGTTCTTGT
GCTGTGTGGATACTCCTCCCGACACAAAGCCGCTCCATCAGCCAGCAGTCGTCTAATCCAGAGACCCCGG
ATCGGGGTACCATCATGGTGAGCAAGGGCGAGGAGCTGTTCACCGGGGTGGTGCCCATCCTGGTCGAGCT
GGACGGCGACGTAAACGGCCACAAGTTCAGCGTGTCCGGCGAGGGCGAGGGCGATGCCACCTACGGCAAG
CTGACCCTGAAGTTCATCTGCACCACCGGCAAGCTGCCCGTGCCCTGGCCCACCCTCGTGACCACCCTGA
CCTACGGCGTGCAGTGCTTCAGCCGCTACCCCGACCACATGAAGCAGCACGACTTCTTCAAGTCCGCCAT
GCCCGAAGGCTACGTCCAGGAGCGCACCATCTTCTTCAAGGACGACGGCAACTACAAGACCCGCGCCGAG
GTGAAGTTCGAGGGCGACACCCTGGTGAACCGCATCGAGCTGAAGGGCATCGACTTCAAGGAGGACGGCA
ACATCCTGGGGCACAAGCTGGAGTACAACTACAACAGCCACAACGTCTATATCATGGCCGACAAGCAGAA
GAACGGCATCAAGGTGAACTTCAAGATCCGCCACAACATCGAGGACGGCAGCGTGCAGCTCGCCGACCAC
TACCAGCAGAACACCCCCATCGGCGACGGCCCCGTGCTGCTGCCCGACAACCACTACCTGAGCACCCAGT
CCGCCCTGAGCAAAGACCCCAACGAGAAGCGCGATCACATGGTCCTGCTGGAGTTCGTGACCGCCGCCGG
GATCACTCTCGGCATGGACGAGCTGTACAAGCCAAGCTTGAATTCTGCAGATATGTCTGACGACTGGGAT
GATGAGCCCATTGTTGATACTCGCGGCGCCCGCGGTGGAGATTGGAGCGATGATGAGGACACGGCCAAGA
GCTTCAGCGGCGAAGCTGAAGGCGATGGTGTTGGAGGGAGCGGTGGTGAAGGCGGCGGCTACCAAGGAGG
AAATCGAGATGTGTTCGGAAGGATCGGCGGAGGCAGAGGAGGAGGAGCTGGAGGTTATCGAGGAGGAAAT
CGAGATGGAGGGGGCTTCCACGGTGGACGTCGCGAGGGAGAAAGGGACTTCCGCGGTGGAGAAGGCGGCT
TCCGCGGTGGACAAGGCGGCTCCCGCGGTGGACAAGGCGGCTCCCGCGGGGGACAAGGCGGCTTCCGTGG
TGGAGAAGGCGGCTTCCGCGGTCGGCTGTACGAAAACGAGGATGGTGATGAACGTCGTGGAAGACTAGAT
CGGGAGGAACGCGGCGGTGAACGTGGTGAAAGAGGGGACGGTGGTTTTGCGAGGCGCCGTCGAAATGAAG
ATGATATAAATAATAATAATAATATCGCCGAAGATGTCGAAAGGAAGCGAGAGTTTTATATTCCTCCCGA
GCCGTCCAACGATGCAATTGAGATATTCAGCAGTGGCATCGCTTCCGGGATTCATTTTTCGAAATACAAC
AACATACCGGTTAAGGTGACCGGCAGCGATGTTCCACAACCTATACAACATTTTACGAGCGCTGATTTGA
GAGATATTATTATAGACAATGTAAACAAATCTGGATACAAAATACCGACACCAATACAAAAGTGTTCCAT
ACCAGTAATATCCTCTGGTCGAGACCTAATGGCGTGTGCCCAGACGGGTTCTGGAAACACGGCAGCTTTT
TTGTTGCCCATTTTGAGCAAGTTGTTGGAGGATCCCCATGAACTGGAGCTTGGAAGACCCCAGGTAGTGA
TTGTATCCCCAACAAGGGAGCTGGCAATTCAGATCTTTAACGAGGCGAGGAAGTTTGCTTTCGAGTCATA
TCTAAAGATCGGTATTGTTTACGGAGGCACCTCGTTCAGACATCAAAACGAGTGCATTACCAGAGGCTGC
CATGTAGTGATCGCCACTCCGGGACGACTTCTGGATTTCGTGGATCGGACCTTTATCACGTTTGAAGACA
CTCGATTCGTTGTGCTGGATGAGGCCGATCGCATGCTAGATATGGGTTTCTCAGAAGACATGCGAAGAAT
CATGACGCATGTAACTATGCGTCCAGAACATCAGACATTGATGTTTTCCGCCACGTTTCCAGAAGAAATC
CAAAGAATGGCCGGCGAATTCCTTAAAAATTACGTTTTCGTCGCCATTGGCATTGTAGGCGGAGCTTGCT
CTGATGTGAAGCAGACCATATACGAAGTTAATAAGTACGCCAAGCGATCCAAGCTAATAGAAATCCTTTC
CGAGCAAGCAGATGGCACCATTGTGTTTGTGGAGACAAAGCGTGGCGCCGACTTTTTAGCTTCCTTCCTG
TCAGAAAAGGAGTTTCCGACGACCTCCATTCATGGCGATCGTCTCCAGAGTCAACGCGAGCAGGCCTTGC
GTGATTTCAAGAACGGCTCTATGAAGGTTCTCATAGCCACTTCAGTGGCTTCTCGTGGATTAGACATTAA
AAACATCAAGCATGTGATCAACTATGACATGCCCAGCAAGATCGATGACTACGTACATCGCATTGGACGT
ACAGGTCGTGTAGGCAATAATGGACGAGCCACAAGCTTCTTTGACCCTGAAAAGGATCGAGCTATTGCTG
CGGACTTGGTAAAAATCTTGGAGGGATCTGGCCAGACTGTTCCGGACTTTCTACGCACCTGTGGTGCCGG
CGGTGATGGGGGTTACTCCAATCAAAATTTCGGTGGGGTGGATGTGCGTGGCAGGGGAAATTACGTCGGC
GATGCCACCAATGTCGAGGAAGAAGAGCAATGGGATTGAATCCAGCACAGTGGCGGCCGCTCGAGTCTAG
AGGGCCCGCGGTTCGAAGGTAAGCCTATCCCTAACCCTCTCCTCGGTCTCGATTCTACGCGTACCGGTCA
TCATCACCATCACCATTGAGTTTAAACCCGCTGATCAGCCTCGACTGTGCCTTCTAAGGCCTGAGCTCGC
TGATCAGCCTCGATCGAGGATCCAGACATGATAAGATACATTGATGAGTTTGGACAAACCACAACTAGAA
TGCAGTGAAAAAAATGCTTTATTTGTGAAATTTGTGATGCTATTGCTTTATTTGTAACCATTATAAGCTG
CAATAAACAAGTTAACAACAACAATTGCATTCATTTTATGTTTCAGGTTCAGGGGGAGGTGTGGGAGGTT
TTTTAAAGCAAGTAAAACCTCTACAAATGTGGTATGGCTGATTATGATCAGTCGACCGATGCCCTTGAGA
GCCTTCAACCCAGTCAGCTCCTTCCGGTGGGCGCGGGGCATGACTATCGTCGCCGCACTTATGACTGTCT
TCTTTATCATGCAACTCGTAGGACAGGTGCCGGCAGCGCTCTGGGTCATTTTCGGCGAGGACCGCTTTCG
CTGGAGCGCGACGATGATCGGCCTGTCGCTTGCGGTATTCGGAATCTTGCACGCCCTCGCTCAAGCCTTC
GTCACTGGTCCCGCCACCAAACGTTTCGGCGAGAAGCAGGCCATTATCGCCGGCATGGCGGCCGACGCGC
TGGGCTACGTCTTGCTGGCGTTCGCGACGCGAGGCTGGATGGCCTTCCCCATTATGATTCTTCTCGCTTC
CGGCGGCATCGGGATGCCCGCGTTGCAGGCCATGCTGTCCAGGCAGGTAGATGACGACCATCAGGGACAG
CTTCAAGGCCAGCAAAAGGCCAGGAACCGTAAAAAGGCCGCGTTGCTGGCGTTTTTCCATAGGCTCCGCC
CCCCTGACGAGCATCACAAAAATCGACGCTCAAGTCAGAGGTGGCGAAACCCGACAGGACTATAAAGATA
CCAGGCGTTTCCCCCTGGAAGCTCCCTCGTGCGCTCTCCTGTTCCGACCCTGCCGCTTACCGGATACCTG
TCCGCCTTTCTCCCTTCGGGAAGCGTGGCGCTTTCTCATAGCTCACGCTGTAGGTATCTCAGTTCGGTGT
AGGTCGTTCGCTCCAAGCTGGGCTGTGTGCACGAACCCCCCGTTCAGCCCGACCGCTGCGCCTTATCCGG
TAACTATCGTCTTGAGTCCAACCCGGTAAGACACGACTTATCGCCACTGGCAGCAGCCACTGGTAACAGG
ATTAGCAGAGCGAGGTATGTAGGCGGTGCTACAGAGTTCTTGAAGTGGTGGCCTAACTACGGCTACACTA
GAAGGACAGTATTTGGTATCTGCGCTCTGCTGAAGCCAGTTACCTTCGGAAAAAGAGTTGGTAGCTCTTG
ATCCGGCAAACAAACCACCGCTGGTAGCGGTGGTTTTTTTGTTTGCAAGCAGCAGATTACGCGCAGAAAA
AAAGGATCTCAAGAAGATCCTTTGATCTTTTCTACGGGGTCTGACGCTCAGTGGAACGAAAACTCACGTT
AAGGGATTTTGGTCATGAGATTATCAAAAAGGATCTTCACCTAGATCCTTTTAAATTAAAAATGAAGTTT
TAAATCAATCTAAAGTATATATGAGTAAACTTGGTCTGACAGTTACCAATGCTTAATCAGTGAGGCACCT
ATCTCAGCGATCTGTCTATTTCGTTCATCCATAGTTGCCTGACTCCCCGTCGTGTAGATAACTACGATAC
GGGAGGGCTTACCATCTGGCCCCAGTGCTGCAATGATACCGCGAGACCCACGCTCACCGGCTCCAGATTT
ATCAGCAATAAACCAGCCAGCCGGAAGGGCCGAGCGCAGAAGTGGTCCTGCAACTTTATCCGCCTCCATC
CAGTCTATTAATTGTTGCCGGGAAGCTAGAGTAAGTAGTTCGCCAGTTAATAGTTTGCGCAACGTTGTTG
CCATTGCTGCAGGCATCGTGGTGTCACGCTCGTCGTTTGGTATGGCTTCATTCAGCTCCGGTTCCCAACG
ATCAAGGCGAGTTACATGATCCCCCATGTTGTGCAAAAAAGCGGTTAGCTCCTTCGGTCCTCCGATCGTT
GTCAGAAGTAAGTTGGCCGCAGTGTTATCACTCATGGTTATGGCAGCACTGCATAATTCTCTTACTGTCA
TGCCATCCGTAAGATGCTTTTCTGTGACTGGTGAGTACTCAACCAAGTCATTCTGAGAATAGTGTATGCG
GCGACCGAGTTGCTCTTGCCCGGCGTCAACACGGGATAATACCGCGCCACATAGCAGAACTTTAAAAGTG
CTCATCATTGGAAAACGTTCTTCGGGGCGAAAACTCTCAAGGATCTTACCGCTGTTGAGATCCAGTTCGA
TGTAACCCACTCGTGCACCCAACTGATCTTCAGCATCTTTTACTTTCACCAGCGTTTCTGGGTGAGCAAA
AACAGGAAGGCAAAATGCCGCAAAAAAGGGAATAAGGGCGACACGGAAATGTTGAATACTCATACTCTTC
CTTTTTCAATATTATTGAAGCATTTATCAGGGTTATTGTCTCATGAGCGGATACATATTTGAATGTATTT
AGAAAAATAAACAAATAGGGGTTCCGCGCACATTTCCCCGAAAAGTGCCACCTGACGTCTAAGAAACCAT
TATTATCATGACATTAACCTATAAAAATAGGCGTATCACGAGGCCCTTTCGTCTTCAAGAATTAATTCTA
TATTCTAAAAACACAAATGATACTTCTAAA
