>Addgene plasmid #206435 | pAc5.1-EGFP-Vasa open (K295N) (RR228) | depositor partial sequence | sequence record 401688 | Dm Vasa K282N
ATGTCTGACGACTGGGATGATGAGCCCATTGTTGATACTCGCGGCGCCCGCGGTGGAGATTGGAGCGATG
ATGAGGACACGGCCAAGAGCTTCAGCGGCGAAGCTGAAGGCGATGGTGTTGGAGGGAGCGGTGGTGAAGG
CGGCGGCTACCAAGGAGGAAATCGAGATGTGTTCGGAAGGATCGGCGGAGGCAGAGGAGGAGGAGCTGGA
GGTTATCGAGGAGGAAATCGAGATGGAGGGGGCTTCCACGGTGGACGTCGCGAGGGAGAAAGGGACTTCC
GCGGTGGAGAAGGCGGCTTCCGCGGTGGACAAGGCGGCTCCCGCGGTGGACAAGGCGGCTCCCGCGGGGG
ACAAGGCGGCTTCCGTGGTGGAGAAGGCGGCTTCCGCGGTCGGCTGTACGAAAACGAGGATGGTGATGAA
CGTCGTGGAAGACTAGATCGGGAGGAACGCGGCGGTGAACGTGGTGAAAGAGGGGACGGTGGTTTTGCGA
GGCGCCGTCGAAATGAAGATGATATAAATAATAATAATAATATCGCCGAAGATGTCGAAAGGAAGCGAGA
GTTTTATATTCCTCCCGAGCCGTCCAACGATGCAATTGAGATATTCAGCAGTGGCATCGCTTCCGGGATT
CATTTTTCGAAATACAACAACATACCGGTTAAGGTGACCGGCAGCGATGTTCCACAACCTATACAACATT
TTACGAGCGCTGATTTGAGAGATATTATTATAGACAATGTAAACAAATCTGGATACAAAATACCGACACC
AATACAAAAGTGTTCCATACCAGTAATATCCTCTGGTCGAGACCTAATGGCGTGTGCCCAGACGGGTTCT
GGAAACACGGCAGCTTTTTTGTTGCCCATTTTGAGCAAGTTGTTGGAGGATCCCCATGAACTGGAGCTTG
GAAGACCCCAGGTAGTGATTGTATCCCCAACAAGGGAGCTGGCAATTCAGATCTTTAACGAGGCGAGGAA
GTTTGCTTTCGAGTCATATCTAAAGATCGGTATTGTTTACGGAGGCACCTCGTTCAGACATCAAAACGAG
TGCATTACCAGAGGCTGCCATGTAGTGATCGCCACTCCGGGACGACTTCTGGATTTCGTGGATCGGACCT
TTATCACGTTTGAAGACACTCGATTCGTTGTGCTGGATGAGGCCGATCGCATGCTAGATATGGGTTTCTC
AGAAGACATGCGAAGAATCATGACGCATGTAACTATGCGTCCAGAACATCAGACATTGATGTTTTCCGCC
ACGTTTCCAGAAGAAATCCAAAGAATGGCCGGCGAATTCCTTAAAAATTACGTTTTCGTCGCCATTGGCA
TTGTAGGCGGAGCTTGCTCTGATGTGAAGCAGACCATATACGAAGTTAATAAGTACGCCAAGCGATCCAA
GCTAATAGAAATCCTTTCCGAGCAAGCAGATGGCACCATTGTGTTTGTGGAGACAAAGCGTGGCGCCGAC
TTTTTAGCTTCCTTCCTGTCAGAAAAGGAGTTTCCGACGACCTCCATTCATGGCGATCGTCTCCAGAGTC
AACGCGAGCAGGCCTTGCGTGATTTCAAGAACGGCTCTATGAAGGTTCTCATAGCCACTTCAGTGGCTTC
TCGTGGATTAGACATTAAAAACATCAAGCATGTGATCAACTATGACATGCCCAGCAAGATCGATGACTAC
GTACATCGCATTGGACGTACAGGTCGTGTAGGCAATAATGGACGAGCCACAAGCTTCTTTGACCCTGAAA
AGGATCGAGCTATTGCTGCGGACTTGGTAAAAATCTTGGAGGGATCTGGCCAGACTGTTCCGGACTTTCT
ACGCACCTGTGGTGCCGGCGGTGATGGGGGTTACTCCAATCAAAATTTCGGTGGGGTGGATGTGCGTGGC
AGGGGAAATTACGTCGGCGATGCCACCAATGTCGAGGAAGAAGAGCAATGGGATTGA
